>Addgene plasmid #210232 | pUdO3c | addgene full sequence | sequence record 458862 | Addgene NGS Result
GAGTTATACACAGGGCTGGGATCTATTCTTTTTATCTTTTTTTATTCTTTCTTTATTCTATAAATTATAA
CCACTTGAATATAAACAAAAAAAACACACAAAGGTCTAGCGGAATTTACAGAGGGTCTAGCAGAATTTAC
AAGTTTTCCAGCAAAGGTCTAGCAGAATTTACAGATACCCACAACTCAAAGGAAAAGGACATGTAATTAT
CATTGACTAGCCCATCTCAATTGGTATAGTGATTAAAATCACCTAGACCAATTGAGATGTATGTCTGAAT
TAGTTGTTTTCAAAGCAAATGAACTAGCGATTAGTCGCTATGACTTAACGGAGCATGAAACCAAGCTAAT
TTTATGCTGTGTGGCACTACTCAACCCCACGATTGAAAACCCTACAAGGAAAGAACGGACGGTATCGTTC
ACTTATAACCAATACGCTCAGATGATGAACATCAGTAGGGAAAATGCTTATGGTGTATTAGCTAAAGCAA
CCAGAGAGCTGACGACGAGAACTGTGGAAATCAGGAATCCTTTGGTTAAAGGCTTTGAGATTTTCCAGTG
GACAAACTATGCCAAGTTCTCAAGCGAAAAATTAGAATTAGTTTTTAGTGAAGAGATATTGCCTTATCTT
TTCCAGTTAAAAAAATTCATAAAATATAATCTGGAACATGTTAAGTCTTTTGAAAACAAATACTCCATGA
GGATTTATGAGTGGTTATTAAAAGAACTAACACAAAAGAAAACTCACAAGGCAAATATAGAGATTAGCCT
TGATGAATTTAAGTTCATGTTAATGCTTGAAAATAACTACCATGAGTTTAAAAGGCTTAACCAATGGGTT
TTGAAACCAATAAGTAAAGATTTAAACACTTACAGCAATATGAAATTGGTGGTTGATAAGCGAGGCCGCC
CGACTGATACGTTGATTTTCCAAGTTGAACTAGATAGACAAATGGATCTCGTAACCGAACTTGAGAACAA
CCAGATAAAAATGAATGGTGACAAAATACCAACAACCATTACATCAGATTCCTACCTACGTAACGGACTA
AGAAAAACACTACACGATGCTTTAACTGCAAAAATTCAGCTCACCAGTTTTGAGGCAAAATTTTTGAGTG
ACATGCAAAGTAAGCATGATCTCAATGGTTCGTTCTCATGGCTCACGCAAAAACAACGAACAACACTAGA
GAACATACTGGCTAAATACGGAAGGATCTGACAGGAAACAGCTATGACCATGCCCGGGTAAGTGACTAGC
GGAAACACAGAAAAAAGCCCGCACCTGACAGTGCGGGCTTTTTTTTTCGACCAAAGGCTCCGAAGAGCCG
AGTGTCTTCGGTTCGAGACCGAATTCGCGAGCTCTCGCTAGCCAGTTTAAACAATTGCGGCCGCGTACTA
GTCTATCGATTTGGATCCACCCTGCAGGAAGTCTAGACCGTCGACACGGTCTCTGAGAGAAGACACGTCG
CTCTTCGACGTAAGTAACTGACTCGGTACCAAATTCCAGAAAAGAGGCCTCCCGAAAGGGGGGCCTTTTT
TCGTTTTGGTCCTAAGCTTAACTGGCCGTCGTTTTACAACGTAAGAGGTTCCAACTTTCACCATAATGAA
ATAAGATCACTACCGGGCGTATTTTTTGAGTTATCGAGATTTTCAGGAGCTAAGGAAGCTAAAATGGAGA
AAAAAATCACTGGATATACCACCGTTGATATATCCCAATGGCATCGTAAAGAACATTTTGAGGCATTTCA
GTCAGTTGCTCAATGTACCTATAACCAGACCGTTCAGCTGGATATTACGGCCTTTTTAAAGACCGTAAAG
AAAAATAAGCACAAGTTTTATCCGGCCTTTATTCACATTCTTGCCCGCCTGATGAATGCTCATCCGGAAT
TTCGTATGGCAATGAAAGACGGTGAGCTGGTGATATGGGATAGTGTTCACCCTTGTTACACCGTTTTCCA
TGAGCAAACTGAAACGTTTTCATCGCTCTGGAGTGAATACCACGACGATTTCCGGCAGTTTCTACACATA
TATTCGCAAGATGTGGCGTGTTACGGTGAAAACCTGGCCTATTTCCCTAAAGGGTTTATTGAGAATATGT
TTTTCGTCTCAGCCAATCCCTGGGTGAGTTTCACCAGTTTTGATTTAAACGTGGCCAATATGGACAACTT
CTTCGCCCCCGTTTTCACCATGGGCAAATATTATACGCAAGGCGACAAGGTGCTGATGCCGCTGGCGATT
CAGGTTCATCATGCCGTTTGTGATGGCTTCCATGTCGGCAGAATGCTTAATGAATTACAACAGTACTGCG
ATGAGTGGCAGGGCGGGGCGTAATAATACGACTCACTATAGGGTAACTAATTGAGGCGCGCCTACCACCG
TCAAAAAAAACGGCGCTTTTTAGCGCCGTTTTTATTTTTCAACCTTCCTAGGTAAGTGACCCTTTAGTGA
GGGTTAATT
Features (pLannotate 1.2.2; 7 found; start..end, strand, type, name):
      1..223     +  rep_origin     pSC101 ori: low-copy replication origin that requires the Rep101 protein
    271..1221    +  CDS            Rep101: RepA protein needed for replication with the pSC101 origin; rep101
   1561..1582    +  CDS            lacZα (fragment): LacZα fragment of β-galactosidase; lacZ fragment
   1579..1673    +  promoter       cat promoter (fragment): promoter of the E. coli cat gene encoding chloramphenicol acetyltransferase
   1674..2330    +  CDS            cat: CAT_ECOLX - Experimental evidence at protein level: Swiss-Prot protein existence level 1. This enzyme is an effector of chloramphenicol resistance in bacteria. From Escherichia coli. This protein is used as a marker in many commonly used cloning vectors, such as pACYC184.
   2334..2352    +  promoter       T7 promoter: promoter for bacteriophage T7 RNA polymerase
   2441..2459    -  promoter       T3 promoter: promoter for bacteriophage T3 RNA polymerase
