[The description below was written by a language model from this plasmid's Addgene catalogue record and pLannotate feature annotations shown in this document.]
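Description:
pUdO3c is a compact empty-backbone plasmid of about 2.5 kb intended for bacterial expression, one member of the pUdO series of deliberately minimal vectors. It replicates through the pSC101 origin together with the adjacent Rep101 (RepA) coding sequence, the initiator protein that this origin requires. The catalogue purpose line calls it a medium-copy plasmid, whereas the copy-number field lists it as low copy and the annotation describes pSC101 as a low-copy origin. The record does not explain the discrepancy, for example whether the Rep101 gene carries a copy-number-raising change. Selection is by chloramphenicol, conferred by the cat gene (chloramphenicol acetyltransferase) driven by a fragment of its native promoter. The listed propagation host is a standard E. coli cloning strain.

No insert is present. Beyond the replication and resistance modules, the annotated features are a very short lacZα remnant just upstream of the cat promoter, which is too small to support blue/white screening, and a T7 promoter and an oppositely oriented T3 promoter positioned near the end of the sequence record. These convergent phage promoters bracket a short unannotated stretch that presumably serves as the cloning region, and they can serve as standard sequencing primer sites or for transcription by the corresponding phage RNA polymerases. No constitutive or inducible bacterial promoter, ribosome-binding site or terminator for the payload is annotated, so users would probably supply such elements with their insert. Gibson assembly is the stated cloning method. The plasmid suits experiments needing a small, chloramphenicol-selectable vector with modest copy number.
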