Addgene plasmid #210232: pUdO3c
Purpose: (Empty Backbone) medium-copy plasmid for bacterial expression
Depositing lab: François-Xavier Campbell-Valois. Depositing organization: University of Ottawa. Publication: pUdOs: Concise Plasmids for Bacterial and Mammalian Cells. Manigat FO, Connell LB, Stewart BN, LePabic AR, Tessier CJG, Emlaw JR, Calvert ND, Rossl A, Shuhendler AJ, daCosta CJB, Campbell-Valois FX. ACS Synth Biol. 2024 Jan 18. doi: 10.1021/acssynbio.3c00408. PubMed 38235654.
Backbone
  Vector backbone: pUdO3c
  Backbone manufacturer: Host-Microbe Interactions lab
  Vector type: Bacterial Expression
Growth in bacteria
  Bacterial resistance: Chloramphenicol, 25 μg/mL
  Growth temperature: 37°C
  Growth strain: DH5alpha
  Copy number: Low Copy
Gene/Insert
  Cloning method: Gibson Cloning
Terms and licenses: Academic/Nonprofit Terms; Industry Terms: Not Available to Industry
How to cite: pUdO3c was a gift from François-Xavier Campbell-Valois (Addgene plasmid # 210232 ; http://n2t.net/addgene:210232 ; RRID:Addgene_210232)
